>Addgene plasmid #118174 | Lenti-(BB)-hPGK-KRAB-dCas9-P2A-BlastR GLIS3 TSS-guide2 | addgene full sequence | sequence record 240378 | Addgene NGS Result
GTTTTAGAGCTAGAAATAGCAAGTTAAAATAAGGCTAGTCCGTTATCAACTTGAAAAAGTGGCACCGAGT
CGGTGCTTTTTTGAATTCGCTAGCTAGGTCTTGAAAGGGGTTGGGGTTGCGCCTTTTCCAAGGCAGCCCT
GGGTTTGCGCAGGGACGCGGCTGCTCTGGGCGTGGTTCCGGGAAACGCAGCGGCGCCGACCCTGGGTCTC
GCACATTCTTCACGTCCGTTCGCAGCGTCACCCGGATCTTCGCCGCTACCCTTGTGGGCCCCCCGGCGAC
GCTTCCTGCTCCGCCCCTAAGTCGGGAAGGTTCCTTGCGGTTCGCGGCGTGCCGGACGTGACAAACGGAA
GCCGCACGTCTCACTAGTACCCTCGCAGACGGACAGCGCCAGGGAGCAATGGCAGCGCGCCGACCGCGAT
GGGCTGTGGCCAATAGCGGCTGCTCAGCAGGGCGCGCCGAGAGCAGCGGCCGGGAAGGGGCGGTGCGGGA
GGCGGGGTGTGGGGCGGTAGTGTGGGCCCTGTTCCTGCCCGCGCGGTGTTCCGCATTCTGCAAGCCTCCG
GAGCGCACGTCGGCAGTCGGCTCCCTCGTTGACCGAATCACCGACCTCTCTCCCCAGGACCGGTGATCCG
CCACCATGGATGCTAAGTCACTAACTGCCTGGTCCCGGACACTGGTGACCTTCAAGGATGTATTTGTGGA
CTTCACCAGGGAGGAGTGGAAGCTGCTGGACACTGCTCAGCAGATCGTGTACAGAAATGTGATGCTGGAG
AACTATAAGAACCTGGTTTCCTTGGGTTATCAGCTTACTAAGCCAGATGTGATCCTCCGGTTGGAGAAGG
GAGAAGAGCCCGGCGGTTCCGGCGGAGGGTCGATGGACAAGAAGTACAGCATCGGCCTGGCCATCGGCAC
CAACTCTGTCGGCTGGGCCGTGATCACCGACGAGTACAAGGTGCCCAGCAAGAAATTCAAGGTGCTGGGC
AACACCGACCGGCACAGCATCAAGAAGAACCTGATCGGCGCCCTGCTGTTCGACAGCGGAGAAACAGCCG
AGGCCACCCGGCTGAAGAGAACCGCCAGAAGAAGATACACCAGACGGAAGAACCGGATCTGCTATCTGCA
AGAGATCTTCAGCAACGAGATGGCCAAGGTGGACGACAGCTTCTTCCACAGACTGGAAGAGTCCTTCCTG
GTGGAAGAGGATAAGAAGCACGAGCGGCACCCCATCTTCGGCAACATCGTGGACGAGGTGGCCTACCACG
AGAAGTACCCCACCATCTACCACCTGAGAAAGAAACTGGTGGACAGCACCGACAAGGCCGACCTGCGGCT
GATCTATCTGGCCCTGGCCCACATGATCAAGTTCCGGGGCCACTTCCTGATCGAGGGCGACCTGAACCCC
GACAACAGCGACGTGGACAAGCTGTTCATCCAGCTGGTGCAGACCTACAACCAGCTGTTCGAGGAAAACC
CCATCAACGCCAGCGGCGTGGACGCCAAGGCCATCCTGTCTGCCAGACTGAGCAAGAGCAGACGGCTGGA
AAATCTGATCGCCCAGCTGCCCGGCGAGAAGAAGAATGGCCTGTTCGGCAACCTGATTGCCCTGAGCCTG
GGCCTGACCCCCAACTTCAAGAGCAACTTCGACCTGGCCGAGGATGCCAAACTGCAGCTGAGCAAGGACA
CCTACGACGACGACCTGGACAACCTGCTGGCCCAGATCGGCGACCAGTACGCCGACCTGTTTCTGGCCGC
CAAGAACCTGTCCGACGCCATCCTGCTGAGCGACATCCTGAGAGTGAACACCGAGATCACCAAGGCCCCC
CTGAGCGCCTCTATGATCAAGAGATACGACGAGCACCACCAGGACCTGACCCTGCTGAAAGCTCTCGTGC
GGCAGCAGCTGCCTGAGAAGTACAAAGAGATTTTCTTCGACCAGAGCAAGAACGGCTACGCCGGCTACAT
CGATGGCGGAGCCAGCCAGGAAGAGTTCTACAAGTTCATCAAGCCCATCCTGGAAAAGATGGACGGCACC
GAGGAACTGCTCGTGAAGCTGAACAGAGAGGACCTGCTGCGGAAGCAGCGGACCTTCGACAACGGCAGCA
TCCCCCACCAGATCCACCTGGGAGAGCTGCACGCCATTCTGCGGCGGCAGGAAGATTTTTACCCATTCCT
GAAGGACAACCGGGAAAAGATCGAGAAGATCCTGACCTTCCGCATCCCCTACTACGTGGGCCCTCTGGCC
AGGGGAAACAGCAGATTCGCCTGGATGACCAGAAAGAGCGAGGAAACCATCACCCCCTGGAACTTCGAGG
AAGTGGTGGACAAGGGCGCCAGCGCCCAGAGCTTCATCGAGCGGATGACCAACTTCGATAAGAACCTGCC
CAACGAGAAGGTGCTGCCCAAGCACAGCCTGCTGTACGAGTACTTCACCGTGTACAACGAGCTGACCAAA
GTGAAATACGTGACCGAGGGAATGAGAAAGCCCGCCTTCCTGAGCGGCGAGCAGAAAAAAGCCATCGTGG
ACCTGCTGTTCAAGACCAACCGGAAAGTGACCGTGAAGCAGCTGAAAGAGGACTACTTCAAGAAAATCGA
GTGCTTCGACTCCGTGGAAATCTCCGGCGTGGAAGATCGGTTCAACGCCTCCCTGGGCACATACCACGAT
CTGCTGAAAATTATCAAGGACAAGGACTTCCTGGACAATGAGGAAAACGAGGACATTCTGGAAGATATCG
TGCTGACCCTGACACTGTTTGAGGACAGAGAGATGATCGAGGAACGGCTGAAAACCTATGCCCACCTGTT
CGACGACAAAGTGATGAAGCAGCTGAAGCGGCGGAGATACACCGGCTGGGGCAGGCTGAGCCGGAAGCTG
ATCAACGGCATCCGGGACAAGCAGTCCGGCAAGACAATCCTGGATTTCCTGAAGTCCGACGGCTTCGCCA
ACAGAAACTTCATGCAGCTGATCCACGACGACAGCCTGACCTTTAAAGAGGACATCCAGAAAGCCCAGGT
GTCCGGCCAGGGCGATAGCCTGCACGAGCACATTGCCAATCTGGCCGGCAGCCCCGCCATTAAGAAGGGC
ATCCTGCAGACAGTGAAGGTGGTGGACGAGCTCGTGAAAGTGATGGGCCGGCACAAGCCCGAGAACATCG
TGATCGAAATGGCCAGAGAGAACCAGACCACCCAGAAGGGACAGAAGAACAGCCGCGAGAGAATGAAGCG
GATCGAAGAGGGCATCAAAGAGCTGGGCAGCCAGATCCTGAAAGAACACCCCGTGGAAAACACCCAGCTG
CAGAACGAGAAGCTGTACCTGTACTACCTGCAGAATGGGCGGGATATGTACGTGGACCAGGAACTGGACA
TCAACCGGCTGTCCGACTACGATGTGGACGCTATCGTGCCTCAGAGCTTTCTGAAGGACGACTCCATCGA
TAACAAAGTGCTGACTCGGAGCGACAAGAACCGGGGCAAGAGCGACAACGTGCCCTCCGAAGAGGTCGTG
AAGAAGATGAAGAACTACTGGCGCCAGCTGCTGAATGCCAAGCTGATTACCCAGAGGAAGTTCGACAATC
TGACCAAGGCCGAGAGAGGCGGCCTGAGCGAACTGGATAAGGCCGGCTTCATCAAGAGACAGCTGGTGGA
AACCCGGCAGATCACAAAGCACGTGGCACAGATCCTGGACTCCCGGATGAACACTAAGTACGACGAGAAC
GACAAACTGATCCGGGAAGTGAAAGTGATCACCCTGAAGTCCAAGCTGGTGTCCGATTTCCGGAAGGATT
TCCAGTTTTACAAAGTGCGCGAGATCAACAACTACCACCACGCCCACGACGCCTACCTGAACGCCGTCGT
GGGAACCGCCCTGATCAAAAAGTACCCTAAGCTGGAAAGCGAGTTCGTGTACGGCGACTACAAGGTGTAC
GACGTGCGGAAGATGATCGCCAAGAGCGAGCAGGAAATCGGCAAGGCTACCGCCAAGTACTTCTTCTACA
GCAACATCATGAACTTTTTCAAGACCGAGATTACCCTGGCCAACGGCGAGATCCGGAAGCGGCCTCTGAT
CGAGACAAACGGCGAAACAGGCGAGATCGTGTGGGATAAGGGCCGGGACTTTGCCACCGTGCGGAAAGTG
CTGTCTATGCCCCAAGTGAATATCGTGAAAAAGACCGAGGTGCAGACAGGCGGCTTCAGCAAAGAGTCTA
TCCTGCCCAAGAGGAACAGCGACAAGCTGATCGCCAGAAAGAAGGACTGGGACCCTAAGAAGTACGGCGG
CTTCGACAGCCCCACCGTGGCCTATTCTGTGCTGGTGGTGGCCAAAGTGGAAAAGGGCAAGTCCAAGAAA
CTGAAGAGTGTGAAAGAGCTGCTGGGGATCACCATCATGGAAAGAAGCAGCTTCGAGAAGAATCCCATCG
ACTTTCTGGAAGCCAAGGGCTACAAAGAAGTGAAAAAGGACCTGATCATCAAGCTGCCTAAGTACTCCCT
GTTCGAGCTGGAAAACGGCCGGAAGAGAATGCTGGCCTCTGCCGGCGAACTGCAGAAGGGAAACGAACTG
GCCCTGCCCTCCAAATATGTGAACTTCCTGTACCTGGCCAGCCACTATGAGAAGCTGAAGGGCTCCCCCG
AGGATAATGAGCAGAAACAGCTGTTTGTGGAACAGCACAAACACTACCTGGACGAGATCATCGAGCAGAT
CAGCGAGTTCTCCAAGAGAGTGATCCTGGCCGACGCTAATCTGGACAAGGTGCTGAGCGCCTACAACAAG
CACAGAGACAAGCCTATCAGAGAGCAGGCCGAGAATATCATCCACCTGTTTACCCTGACCAGTCTGGGAG
CCCCTGCCGCCTTCAAGTACTTTGACACCACCATCGACCGGAAGAGGTACACCAGCACCAAAGAGGTGCT
GGACGCCACCCTGATCCACCAGAGCATCACCGGCCTGTACGAGACACGGATCGACCTGTCTCAGCTGGGA
GGCGACGCCTATCCCTATGACGTGCCCGATTATGCCAGCCTGGGCAGCGGCTCCCCCAAGAAAAAACGCA
AGGTGGAAGATCCTAAGAAAAAGCGGAAAGTGGACGGCATTGGTAGTGGGAGCAACGGCAGCAGCGGGGA
TCCGGCCGCAACAAACTTCTCTCTGCTGAAACAAGCCGGAGATGTCGAAGAGAATCCTGGACCGATGGCC
AAGCCTTTGTCTCAAGAAGAATCCACCCTCATTGAAAGAGCAACGGCTACAATCAACAGCATCCCCATCT
CTGAAGACTACAGCGTCGCCAGCGCAGCTCTCTCTAGCGACGGCCGCATCTTCACTGGTGTCAATGTATA
TCATTTTACTGGGGGACCTTGTGCAGAACTCGTGGTGCTGGGCACTGCTGCTGCTGCGGCAGCTGGCAAC
CTGACTTGTATCGTCGCGATCGGAAATGAGAACAGGGGCATCTTGAGCCCCTGCGGACGGTGCCGACAGG
TGCTTCTCGATCTGCATCCTGGGATCAAAGCCATAGTGAAGGACAGTGATGGACAGCCGACGGCAGTTGG
GATTCGTGAATTGCTGCCCTCTGGTTATGTGTGGGAGGGCTAAGAATTCGATATCAAGCTTATCGGTAAT
CAACCTCTGGATTACAAAATTTGTGAAAGATTGACTGGTATTCTTAACTATGTTGCTCCTTTTACGCTAT
GTGGATACGCTGCTTTAATGCCTTTGTATCATGCTATTGCTTCCCGTATGGCTTTCATTTTCTCCTCCTT
GTATAAATCCTGGTTGCTGTCTCTTTATGAGGAGTTGTGGCCCGTTGTCAGGCAACGTGGCGTGGTGTGC
ACTGTGTTTGCTGACGCAACCCCCACTGGTTGGGGCATTGCCACCACCTGTCAGCTCCTTTCCGGGACTT
TCGCTTTCCCCCTCCCTATTGCCACGGCGGAACTCATCGCCGCCTGCCTTGCCCGCTGCTGGACAGGGGC
TCGGCTGTTGGGCACTGACAATTCCGTGGTGTTGTCGGGGAAATCATCGTCCTTTCCTTGGCTGCTCGCC
TGTGTTGCCACCTGGATTCTGCGCGGGACGTCCTTCTGCTACGTCCCTTCGGCCCTCAATCCAGCGGACC
TTCCTTCCCGCGGCCTGCTGCCGGCTCTGCGGCCTCTTCCGCGTCTTCGCCTTCGCCCTCAGACGAGTCG
GATCTCCCTTTGGGCCGCCTCCCCGCGTCGACTTTAAGACCAATGACTTACAAGGCAGCTGTAGATCTTA
GCCACTTTTTAAAAGAAAAGGGGGGACTGGAAGGGCTAATTCACTCCCAACGAAGACAAGATCTGCTTTT
TGCTTGTACTGGGTCTCTCTGGTTAGACCAGATCTGAGCCTGGGAGCTCTCTGGCTAACTAGGGAACCCA
CTGCTTAAGCCTCAATAAAGCTTGCCTTGAGTGCTTCAAGTAGTGTGTGCCCGTCTGTTGTGTGACTCTG
GTAACTAGAGATCCCTCAGACCCTTTTAGTCAGTGTGGAAAATCTCTAGCAGGGCCCGTTTAAACCCGCT
GATCAGCCTCGACTGTGCCTTCTAGTTGCCAGCCATCTGTTGTTTGCCCCTCCCCCGTGCCTTCCTTGAC
CCTGGAAGGTGCCACTCCCACTGTCCTTTCCTAATAAAATGAGGAAATTGCATCGCATTGTCTGAGTAGG
TGTCATTCTATTCTGGGGGGTGGGGTGGGGCAGGACAGCAAGGGGGAGGATTGGGAAGACAATAGCAGGC
ATGCTGGGGATGCGGTGGGCTCTATGGCTTCTGAGGCGGAAAGAACCAGCTGGGGCTCTAGGGGGTATCC
CC
[124 nt withheld, positions 6793-6916]
C
[91 nt withheld, positions 6918-7008]
A
[49 nt withheld, positions 7010-7058]
CCTTTGACGTTGGAGTCCACGTTCTTT
[37 nt withheld, positions 7086-7122]
ACCCTATCTCGGTCTATTCTTTTGATTTATAAGGGATTTTGCCGATTTCGGCCTATTGGTTAAAAAATGA
GCTGATTTAACAAAAATTTAACGCGAATTAATTCTGTGGAATGTGTGTCAGTTAGGGTGTGGAAAGTCCC
CAGGCTCCCCAGCAGGCAGAAGTATGCAAAGCATGCATCTCAATTAGTCAGCAACCAGGTGTGGAAAGTC
CCCAGGCTCCCCAGCAGGCAGAAGTATGCAAAGCATGCATCTCAATTAGTCAGCAACCATAGTCCCGCCC
CTAACTCCGCCCATCCCGCCCCTAACTCCGCCCAGTTCCGCCCATTCTCCGCCCCATGGCTGACTAATTT
TTTTTATTTATGCAGAGGCCGAGGCCGCCTCTGCCTCTGAGCTATTCCAGAAGTAGTGAGGAGGCTTTTT
TGGAGGCCTAGGCTTTTGCAAAAAGCTCCCGGGAGCTTGTATATCCATTTTCGGATCTGATCAGCACGTG
TTGACAATTAATCATCGGCATAGTATATCGGCATAGTATAATACGACAAGGTGAGGAACTAAACCATGGC
CAAGTTGACCAGTGCCGTTCCGGTGCTCACCGCGCGCGACGTCGCCGGAGCGGTCGAGTTCTGGACCGAC
CGGCTCGGGTTCTCCCGGGACTTCGTGGAGGACGACTTCGCCGGTGTGGTCCGGGACGACGTGACCCTGT
TCATCAGCGCGGTCCAGGACCAGGTGGTGCCGGACAACACCCTGGCCTGGGTGTGGGTGCGCGGCCTGGA
CGAGCTGTACGCCGAGTGGTCGGAGGTCGTGTCCACGAACTTCCGGGACGCCTCCGGGCCGGCCATGACC
GAGATCGGCGAGCAGCCGTGGGGGCGGGAGTTCGCCCTGCGCGACCCGGCCGGCAACTGCGTGCACTTCG
TGGCCGAGGAGCAGGACTGACACGTGCTACGAGATTTCGATTCCACCGCCGCCTTCTATGAAAGGTTGGG
CTTCGGAATCGTTTTCCGGGACGCCGGCTGGATGATCCTCCAGCGCGGGGATCTCATGCTGGAGTTCTTC
GCCCACCCCAACTTGTTTATTGCAGCTTATAATGGTTACAAATAAAGCAATAGCATCACAAATTTCACAA
ATAAAGCATTTTTTTCACTGCATTCTAGTTGTGGTTTGTCCAAACTCATCAATGTATCTTATCATGTCTG
TATACCGTCGACCTCTAGCTAGAGCTTGGCGTAATCATGGTCATAGCTGTTTCCTGTGTGAAATTGTTAT
CCGCTCACAATTCCACACAACATACGAGCCGGAAGCATAAAGTGTAAAGCCTGGGGTGCCTAATGAGTGA
GCTAACTCACATTAATTGCGTTGCGCTCACTGCCCGCTTTCCAGTCGGGAAACCTGTCGTGCCAGCTGCA
TTAATGAATCGGCCAACGCGCGGGGAGAGGCGGTTTGCGTATTGGGCGCTCTTCCGCTTCCTCGCTCACT
GACTCGCTGCGCTCGGTCGTTCGGCTGCGGCGAGCGGTATCAGCTCACTCAAAGGCGGTAATACGGTTAT
CCACAGAATCAGGGGATAACGCAGGAAAGAACATGTGAGCAAAAGGCCAGCAAAAGGCCAGGAACCGTAA
AAAGGCCGCGTTGCTGGCGTTTTTCCATAGGCTCCGCCCCCCTGACGAGCATCACAAAAATCGACGCTCA
AGTCAGAGGTGGCGAAACCCGACAGGACTATAAAGATACCAGGCGTTTCCCCCTGGAAGCTCCCTCGTGC
GCTCTCCTGTTCCGACCCTGCCGCTTACCGGATACCTGTCCGCCTTTCTCCCTTCGGGAAGCGTGGCGCT
TTCTCATAGCTCACGCTGTAGGTATCTCAGTTCGGTGTAGGTCGTTCGCTCCAAGCTGGGCTGTGTGCAC
GAACCCCCCGTTCAGCCCGACCGCTGCGCCTTATCCGGTAACTATCGTCTTGAGTCCAACCCGGTAAGAC
ACGACTTATCGCCACTGGCAGCAGCCACTGGTAACAGGATTAGCAGAGCGAGGTATGTAGGCGGTGCTAC
AGAGTTCTTGAAGTGGTGGCCTAACTACGGCTACACTAGAAGAACAGTATTTGGTATCTGCGCTCTGCTG
AAGCCAGTTACCTTCGGAAAAAGAGTTGGTAGCTCTTGATCCGGCAAACAAACCACCGCTGGTAGCGGTG
GTTTTTTTGTTTGCAAGCAGCAGATTACGCGCAGAAAAAAAGGATCTCAAGAAGATCCTTTGATCTTTTC
TACGGGGTCTGACGCTCAGTGGAACGAAAACTCACGTTAAGGGATTTTGGTCATGAGATTATCAAAAAGG
ATCTTCACCTAGATCCTTTTAAATTAAAAATGAAGTTTTAAATCAATCTAAAGTATATATGAGTAAACTT
GGTCTGACAGTTACCAATGCTTAATCAGTGAGGCACCTATCTCAGCGATCTGTCTATTTCGTTCATCCAT
AGTTGCCTGACTCCCCGTCGTGTAGATAACTACGATACGGGAGGGCTTACCATCTGGCCCCAGTGCTGCA
ATGATACCGCGAGACCCACGCTCACCGGCTCCAGATTTATCAGCAATAAACCAGCCAGCCGGAAGGGCCG
AGCGCAGAAGTGGTCCTGCAACTTTATCCGCCTCCATCCAGTCTATTAATTGTTGCCGGGAAGCTAGAGT
AAGTAGTTCGCCAGTTAATAGTTTGCGCAACGTTGTTGCCATTGCTACAGGCATCGTGGTGTCACGCTCG
TCGTTTGGTATGGCTTCATTCAGCTCCGGTTCCCAACGATCAAGGCGAGTTACATGATCCCCCATGTTGT
GCAAAAAAGCGGTTAGCTCCTTCGGTCCTCCGATCGTTGTCAGAAGTAAGTTGGCCGCAGTGTTATCACT
CATGGTTATGGCAGCACTGCATAATTCTCTTACTGTCATGCCATCCGTAAGATGCTTTTCTGTGACTGGT
GAGTACTCAACCAAGTCATTCTGAGAATAGTGTATGCGGCGACCGAGTTGCTCTTGCCCGGCGTCAATAC
GGGATAATACCGCGCCACATAGCAGAACTTTAAAAGTGCTCATCATTGGAAAACGTTCTTCGGGGCGAAA
ACTCTCAAGGATCTTACCGCTGTTGAGATCCAGTTCGATGTAACCCACTCGTGCACCCAACTGATCTTCA
GCATCTTTTACTTTCACCAGCGTTTCTGGGTGAGCAAAAACAGGAAGGCAAAATGCCGCAAAAAAGGGAA
TAAGGGCGACACGGAAATGTTGAATACTCATACTCTTCCTTTTTCAATATTATTGAAGCATTTATCAGGG
TTATTGTCTCATGAGCGGATACATATTTGAATGTATTTAGAAAAATAAACAAATAGGGGTTCCGCGCACA
TTTCCCCGAAAAGTGCCACCTGACGTCGACGGATCGGGAGATCTCCCGATCCCCTATGGTGCACTCTCAG
TACAATCTGCTCTGATGCCGCATAGTTAAGCCAGTATCTGCTCCCTGCTTGTGTGTTGGAGGTCGCTGAG
TAGTGCGCGAGCAAAATTTAAGCTACAACAAGGCAAGGCTTGACCGACAATTGCATGAAGAATCTGCTTA
GGGTTAGGCGTTTTGCGCTGCTTCGCGATGTACGGGCCAGATATACGCGTTGACATTGATTATTGACTAG
TTATTAATAGTAATCAATTACGGGGTCATTAGTTCATAGCCCATATATGGAGTTCCGCGTTACATAACTT
ACGGTAAATGGCCCGCCTGGCTGACCGCCCAACGACCCCCGCCCATTGACGTCAATAATGACGTATGTTC
CCATAGTAACGCCAATAGGGACTTTCCATTGACGTCAATGGGTGGAGTATTTACGGTAAACTGCCCACTT
GGCAGTACATCAAGTGTATCATATGCCAAGTACGCCCCCTATTGACGTCAATGACGGTAAATGGCCCGCC
TGGCATTATGCCCAGTACATGACCTTATGGGACTTTCCTACTTGGCAGTACATCTACGTATTAGTCATCG
CTATTACCATGGTGATGCGGTTTTGGCAGTACATCAATGGGCGTGGATAGCGGTTTGACTCACGGGGATT
TCCAAGTCTCCACCCCATTGACGTCAATGGGAGTTTGTTTTGGCACCAAAATCAACGGGACTTTCCAAAA
TGTCGTAACAACTCCGCCCCATTGACGCAAATGGGCGGTAGGCGTGTACGGTGGGAGGTCTATATAAGCA
GCGCGTTTTGCCTGTACTGGGTCTCTCTGGTTAGACCAGATCTGAGCCTGGGAGCTCTCTGGCTAACTAG
GGAACCCACTGCTTAAGCCTCAATAAAGCTTGCCTTGAGTGCTTCAAGTAGTGTGTGCCCGTCTGTTGTG
TGACTCTGGTAACTAGAGATCCCTCAGACCCTTTTAGTCAGTGTGGAAAATCTCTAGCAGTGGCGCCCGA
ACAGGGACTTGAAAGCGAAAGGGAAACCAGAGGAGCTCTCTCGACGCAGGACTCGGCTTGCTGAAGCGCG
CACGGCAAGAGGCGAGGGGCGGCGACTGGTGAGTACGCCAAAAATTTTGACTAGCGGAGGCTAGAAGGAG
AGAGATGGGTGCGAGAGCGTCAGTATTAAGCGGGGGAGAATTAGATCGCGATGGGAAAAAATTCGGTTAA
GGCCAGGGGGAAAGAAAAAATATAAATTAAAACATATAGTATGGGCAAGCAGGGAGCTAGAACGATTCGC
AGTTAATCCTGGCCTGTTAGAAACATCAGAAGGCTGTAGACAAATACTGGGACAGCTACAACCATCCCTT
CAGACAGGATCAGAAGAACTTAGATCATTATATAATACAGTAGCAACCCTCTATTGTGTGCATCAAAGGA
TAGAGATAAAAGACACCAAGGAAGCTTTAGACAAGATAGAGGAAGAGCAAAACAAAAGTAAGACCACCGC
ACAGCAAGCGGCCGCTGATCTTCAGACCTGGAGGAGGAGATATGAGGGACAATTGGAGAAGTGAATTATA
TAAATATAAAGTAGTAAAAATTGAACCATTAGGAGTAGCACCCACCAAGGCAAAGAGAAGAGTGGTGCAG
AGAGAAAAAAGAGCAGTGGGAATAGGAGCTTTGTTCCTTGGGTTCTTGGGAGCAGCAGGAAGCACTATGG
GCGCAGCGTCAATGACGCTGACGGTACAGGCCAGACAATTATTGTCTGGTATAGTGCAGCAGCAGAACAA
TTTGCTGAGGGCTATTGAGGCGCAACAGCATCTGTTGCAACTCACAGTCTGGGGCATCAAGCAGCTCCAG
GCAAGAATCCTGGCTGTGGAAAGATACCTAAAGGATCAACAGCTCCTGGGGATTTGGGGTTGCTCTGGAA
AACTCATTTGCACCACTGCTGTGCCTTGGAATGCTAGTTGGAGTAATAAATCTCTGGAACAGATTTGGAA
TCACACGACCTGGATGGAGTGGGACAGAGAAATTAACAATTACACAAGCTTAATACACTCCTTAATTGAA
GAATCGCAAAACCAGCAAGAAAAGAATGAACAAGAATTATTGGAATTAGATAAATGGGCAAGTTTGTGGA
ATTGGTTTAACATAACAAATTGGCTGTGGTATATAAAATTATTCATAATGATAGTAGGAGGCTTGGTAGG
TTTAAGAATAGTTTTTGCTGTACTTTCTATAGTGAATAGAGTTAGGCAGGGATATTCACCATTATCGTTT
CAGACCCACCTCCCAACCCCGAGGGGACCCGACAGGCCCGAAGGAATAGAAGAAGAAGGTGGAGAGAGAG
ACAGAGACAGATCCATTCGATTAGTGAACGGATCGGCACTGCGTGCGCCAATTCTGCAGACAAATGGCAG
TATTCATCCACAATTTTAAAAGAAAAGGGGGGATTGGGGGGTACAGTGCAGGGGAAAGAATAGTAGACAT
AATAGCAACAGACATACAAACTAAAGAATTACAAAAACAAATTACAAAAATTCAAAATTTTCGGGTTTAT
TACAGGGACAGCAGAGATCCAGTTTGGTTAATTAAGGTACCGAGGGCCTATTTCCCATGATTCCTTCATA
TTTGCATATACGATACAAGGCTGTTAGAGAGATAATTAGAATTAATTTGACTGTAAACACAAAGATATTA
GTACAAAATACGTGACGTAGAAAGTAATAATTTCTTGGGTAGTTTGCAGTTTTAAAATTATGTTTTAAAA
TGGACTATCATATGCTTACCGTAACTTGAAAGTATTTCGATTTCTTGGCTTTATATATCTTGTGGAAAGG
ACGAAACACCGCAGTGTGGACGCGGCTGCA
Features (pLannotate 1.2.2; 34 found; start..end, strand, type, name):
      1..76      +  misc_RNA       gRNA scaffold: guide RNA scaffold for the Streptococcus pyogenes CRISPR/Cas9 system
    107..617     +  promoter       hPGK promoter: human phosphoglycerate kinase 1 promoter
    666..851     +  CDS            KRAB: Krüppel-associated box (KRAB) transcriptional repression domain from the human zinc finger protein ZNF10 (Margolin et al., 1994)
    873..4976    +  CDS            Cas9: Cas9 (Csn1) endonuclease from the Streptococcus pyogenes Type II CRISPR/Cas system generates RNA-guided double strand breaks in DNA
   5175..5573    +  CDS            BSD: blasticidin S deaminase; Aspergillus terreus BSD; confers resistance to blasticidin
   5574..5595    +  misc_feature   MCS (fragment): pBluescript multiple cloning site
   5598..6186    +  misc_feature   WPRE: woodchuck hepatitis virus posttranscriptional regulatory element
   6237..6256    +  misc_feature   cPPT/CTS (fragment): central polypurine tract and central termination sequence of HIV-1
   6258..6491    +  LTR            3' LTR (ΔU3): self-inactivating 3' long terminal repeat (LTR) from HIV-1
   6523..6747    +  polyA_signal   bGH poly(A) signal: bovine growth hormone polyadenylation signal
   6751..6772    +  promoter       SV40 promoter (fragment): SV40 enhancer and early promoter
   6793..7221    +  rep_origin     f1 ori (sequence partly withheld): f1 bacteriophage origin of replication; arrow indicates direction of (+) strand synthesis
   7235..7564    +  promoter       SV40 promoter: SV40 enhancer and early promoter
   7612..7659    +  promoter       EM7 promoter: synthetic bacterial promoter&nbsp
   7678..8052    +  CDS            BleoR: antibiotic-binding protein; Sh ble from Streptoalloteichus hindustanus; confers resistance to bleomycin, phleomycin, and Zeocin™
   8062..8187    +  CDS            ble (fragment): BLE_KLEPN - Experimental evidence at protein level: Swiss-Prot protein existence level 1. Binding protein with a strong affinity to the bleomycin family of antibiotics. Binds to CL990; an antimitotic-antibiotic compound. From Klebsiella pneumoniae.
   8182..8303    +  polyA_signal   SV40 poly(A) signal: SV40 polyadenylation signal
   8374..8396    -  protein_bind   lac operator (fragment): The lac repressor binds to the lac operator to inhibit transcription in E. coli. This inhibition can be relieved by adding lactose or isopropyl-β-D-thiogalactopyranoside (IPTG). lac repressor encoded by lacI
   8400..8430    -  promoter       lac promoter: promoter for the E. coli lac operon
   8445..8466    -  protein_bind   CAP binding site: CAP binding activates transcription in the presence of cAMP. E. coli catabolite activator protein
   8479..8571    -  CDS            lacI (fragment): lac repressor; lacI; The lac repressor binds to the lac operator to inhibit transcription in E. coli. This inhibition can be relieved by adding lactose or isopropyl-β-D-thiogalactopyranoside (IPTG).
   8754..9342    -  rep_origin     ori: high-copy-number ColE1/pMB1/pBR322/pUC origin of replication
   9513..10373   -  CDS            AmpR: β-lactamase; bla; confers resistance to ampicillin, carbenicillin, and related antibiotics
  10374..10478   -  promoter       AmpR promoter: bla
  10537..10589   -  misc_feature   bom (fragment): basis of mobility region from pBR322
  10744..11123   +  enhancer       CMV enhancer: human cytomegalovirus immediate early enhancer
  11124..11323   +  promoter       CMV promoter: human cytomegalovirus (CMV) immediate early promoter
  11341..11521   +  LTR            5' LTR (truncated): truncated 5' long terminal repeat (LTR) from HIV-1
  11568..11693   +  misc_feature   HIV-1 Ψ: packaging signal of human immunodeficiency virus type 1
  11677..12040   +  CDS            HIV-1 gag (fragment): gag protein from human immunodeficiency virus 1; gag
  12186..12419   +  misc_feature   RRE: The Rev response element (RRE) of HIV-1 allows for Rev-dependent mRNA export from the nucleus to the cytoplasm.
  12796..12896   +  CDS            Rev (fragment): human immunodeficiency virus 1 (HIV-1) Rev protein; rev; enhances nuclear export of unspliced and incompletely spliced viral mRNAs
  12946..13063   +  misc_feature   cPPT/CTS: central polypurine tract and central termination sequence of HIV-1
  13114..13354   +  promoter       U6 promoter: RNA polymerase III promoter for human U6 snRNA
