[The description below was written by a language model from this plasmid's Addgene catalogue record and pLannotate feature annotations shown in this document.]
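Description:
Lenti-(BB)-hPGK-KRAB-dCas9-P2A-BlastR GLIS3 TSS-guide2 is an all-in-one, 13.4 kb lentiviral CRISPR interference vector built to repress the human GLIS3 gene. It is a third-generation-style, self-inactivating HIV-1 transfer plasmid. A CMV enhancer/promoter drives a truncated 5' LTR, followed by the Ψ packaging signal, a gag fragment, the RRE for Rev-dependent export, and the cPPT/CTS. The viral genome ends in a ΔU3 3' LTR, with a bGH poly(A) signal downstream. In bacteria it is maintained at high copy from a ColE1/pUC-type origin under ampicillin selection. The backbone outside the LTRs also carries an f1 ori and an SV40/EM7-driven bleomycin/Zeocin resistance cassette, which would not be transferred to transduced cells.

Between the LTRs sit two expression units. A human U6 RNA polymerase III promoter transcribes a single guide RNA, consisting of a 20-nt spacer joined to the S. pyogenes gRNA scaffold; the construct name indicates that it targets the GLIS3 transcription start site. Next, the human PGK promoter drives the ZNF10 KRAB repression domain fused to catalytically inactive S. pyogenes Cas9, linked through a P2A peptide to blasticidin S deaminase, so the effector and the mammalian selection marker come from one transcript. A WPRE follows to enhance expression. The catalogue entry lists a C-terminal HA tag, although the feature table does not annotate it or the P2A. The depositor notes an N1396S substitution in dCas9 that is not known to affect function. Guided to the promoter, KRAB-dCas9 silences transcription without cutting DNA. The associated publication concerns chromatin architecture in human pancreatic islets and the genetics of type 2 diabetes.
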