Addgene plasmid #118174: Lenti-(BB)-hPGK-KRAB-dCas9-P2A-BlastR GLIS3 TSS-guide2
Purpose: CRISPR-mediated repression of GLIS3. KRAB domain and catalytically inactive Cas9 from S. pyogenes with 2A-BlastR under the hPGK promoter.
Depositing lab: Jorge Ferrer. Depositing organization: Imperial College London. Publication: Human pancreatic islet three-dimensional chromatin architecture provides insights into the genetics of type 2 diabetes. Miguel-Escalada I, Bonas-Guarch S, Cebola I, Ponsa-Cobas J, Mendieta-Esteban J, Atla G, Javierre BM, Rolando DMY, Farabella I, Morgan CC, Garcia-Hurtado J, Beucher A, Moran I, Pasquali L, Ramos-Rodriguez M, Appel EVR, Linneberg A, Gjesing AP, Witte DR, Pedersen O, Grarup N, Ravassard P, Torrents D, Mercader JM, Piemonti L, Berney T, de Koning EJP, Kerr-Conte J, Pattou F, Fedko IO, Groop L, Prokopenko I, Hansen T, Marti-Renom MA, Fraser P, Ferrer J. Nat Genet. 2019 Jun 28. pii: 10.1038/s41588-019-0457-0. doi: 10.1038/s41588-019-0457-0. PubMed 31253982.
Backbone
  Vector backbone: Lenti-(BB)-hPGK-KRAB-dCas9-P2A-BlastR
  Backbone manufacturer: Jorge Ferrer
  Vector type: Mammalian Expression, Lentiviral, CRISPR
  Selectable markers: Blasticidin
Growth in bacteria
  Bacterial resistance: Ampicillin, 100 μg/mL
  Growth temperature: 37°C
  Growth strain: Stbl3
  Copy number: High Copy
Gene/Insert
  Gene/Insert name: KRAB-dCas9-2A-BlastR
  gRNA/shRNA sequence: GCAGTGTGGACGCGGCTGCA
  Species: H. sapiens (human)
  Promoter: hPGK and U6
  Tag / fusion protein: HA (C terminal on insert)
  Cloning method: Restriction Enzyme; 5′ cloning site Unknown (destroyed during cloning); 3′ cloning site Unknown (destroyed during cloning)
  Sequencing primers: 5′ GATCCGCCACCATGGATGC
Terms and licenses: Academic/Nonprofit Terms; Industry Terms: Not Available to Industry
Depositor comments: Please visit https://www.biorxiv.org/content/early/2018/08/27/400291 for bioRxiv preprint. Note: Plasmid contains a N1396S mutation in dCas9. This mutation is not known to affect plasmid function.
How to cite: Lenti-(BB)-hPGK-KRAB-dCas9-P2A-BlastR GLIS3 TSS-guide2 was a gift from Jorge Ferrer (Addgene plasmid # 118174 ; http://n2t.net/addgene:118174 ; RRID:Addgene_118174)
