>Addgene plasmid #118174 | Lenti-(BB)-hPGK-KRAB-dCas9-P2A-BlastR GLIS3 TSS-guide2 | depositor partial sequence | sequence record 223251 | Guide RNA, gRNA scaffold
NNNANTTTTAAATTATNTTTTAAAATGGACTATCATATGCTTACCGTAACTTGAAAGTATTTCGATTTCT
TGGCTTTATATATCTTGTGGAAAGGACGAAACACCGCAGTGTGGACGCGGCTGCAGTTTTAGAGCTAGAA
ATAGCAAGTTAAAATAAGGCTAGTCCGTTATCAACTTGAAAAAGTGGCACCGAGTCGGTGCTTTTTTGAA
TTCGCTAGCTAGGTCTTGAAAGGGGTTGGGGTTGCGCCTTTTCCAAGGCAGCCCTGGGTTTGCGCAGGGA
CGCGGCTGCTCTGGGCGTGGTTCCGGGAAACGCAGCGGCGCCGACCCTGGGTCTCGCACATTCTTCACGT
CCGTTCGCAGCGTCACCCGGATCTTCGCCGCTACCCTTGTGGGCCCCCCGGCGACGCTTCCTGCTCCGCC
CCTAAGTCGGGAAGGTTCCTTGCGGTTCGCGGCGTGCCGGACGTGACAAACGGAAGCCGCACGTCTCACT
AGTACCCTCGCAGACGGACAGCGCCAGGGAGCAATGGCAGCGCGCCGACCGCGATGGGCTGTGGCCAATA
GCGGCTGCTCAGCAGGGCGCGCCGAGAGCAGCGGCCGGGAAGGGGCGGTGCGGGAGGCGGGGTGTGGGGC
GGTAGTGTGGGCCCTGTTCCTGCCCGCGCGGTGTTCCGCATTCTGCAAGCCTCCGGAGCGCACGTCGGCA
GTCGGCTCCCTCGTTGACCGAATCACCGACCTCTCTCCCCAGGACCGGTGATCCGCCACCATGGATGCTA
AGTCACTAACTGCCTGGTCCCGGACACTGGTGACCTTCAAGGATGTATTTGTGGACTTCACCAGGGAGGA
GTGGAAGCTGCTGGACACTGCTCAGCAGATCGTGTACAGAAATGTGATGCTGGAGAACTATAAGAACCTG
GTTTCCTTGGGTTATCAGCTTACTAAGCCAGATGTGATCCTCCGGTTGGAGAAGGGAGAAGAGCTCGGCG
GTTCCGGCGGAGGGTCGATGGACAAGAAGTACAGCATCGGCCTGGCCATCGGCACCAACTCTGTCGGCTG
GGCCGTGATCACCGACGAGTACAAGGTGCCCAGCAAGAAATTCAAGGTGCTGGGCAACACCGACCGGCAC
AGCATCAAGAAGAACCTGATCGGCGCCCTGCTGTTCAACNGCGAAGAAACACCCAAGCCACCGGCTGAAG
AAAACCGCCAAAGAAGATACCCCAANNGGAGAACCGGATCGGCTTTNGCAAGAATTTTCCCNAACGGAAG
GGNAGGGTGAAAAAACTTTCTTCCCGAANGGAAAAACCCTTCCGTGGGGAAAAGATAAAAAANCCAAAGG
GCCTCCCTTTTTCGGAAATTTGGAAAAGGGCCTCCCCGAAGAACCCCCATTTAACCCTGAAAAAAATGGG
GGAACCCCCATAAAGCCCANTCGGTTATTATTTGGCCCGGCCCAA
